Addgene plasmid #34529: KHBD00423
Depositing lab: Bart Deplancke. Depositing organization: Swiss Federal Institute of Technology (EPFL). Publication: Automated protein-DNA interaction screening of Drosophila regulatory elements. Korneel Hens, Jean-Daniel Feuz, Alina Isakova, Antonina Lagovitina, Andreas Massouras, Julien Bryois, Patrick Callaerts, Susan E. Celniker, Bart Deplancke. Nat Methods. 2011 Oct 30;8(12):1065-70. 10.1038/nmeth.1763 PubMed 22037703.
Backbone
  Vector backbone: pDONR221
  Backbone manufacturer: Invitrogen
  Backbone size w/o insert (bp): 2536
  Vector type: Gateway Donor Vector
Growth in bacteria
  Bacterial resistance: Kanamycin, 50 μg/mL
  Growth temperature: 37°C
  Growth strain: DH5alpha
  Copy number: High Copy
Gene/Insert
  Gene/Insert name: CG14860 (alt names: FBgn0038273; CG14860)
  Species: D. melanogaster (fly)
  Insert size (bp): 789
  Entrez Gene: CG14860 (a.k.a. Dmel_CG14860, Dmel\CG14860)
  Cloning method: Gateway Cloning
  Sequencing primers: 5′ M13F; 3′ M13R
Terms and licenses: Academic/Nonprofit Terms; Industry Terms: Not Available to Industry
Depositor comments: Please note that the ORFs in this collection were cloned open-ended (without a stop codon).
How to cite: KHBD00423 was a gift from Bart Deplancke (Addgene plasmid # 34529 ; http://n2t.net/addgene:34529 ; RRID:Addgene_34529)
