[The description below was written by a language model from this plasmid's Addgene catalogue record.]
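Description:
KHBD00423 is a Gateway clone built in the Invitrogen pDONR221 backbone and carrying the open reading frame of the Drosophila melanogaster gene CG14860 (FBgn0038273). The insert is recorded as 789 bp on a backbone of 2536 bp without insert, and it was introduced by Gateway recombinational cloning. In a pDONR221-derived clone of this kind, the BP reaction normally leaves the ORF flanked by attL sites, making the plasmid an entry clone, although no feature table is provided here to confirm the individual elements. The plasmid is maintained in E. coli as a high-copy construct under kanamycin selection, and M13 forward and reverse priming sites flanking the insert are used for sequence verification.

The plasmid has no recorded promoter driving expression of the insert. Its role is that of a shuttle, from which the ORF can be transferred by LR recombination into destination vectors that supply the promoter, tags or fusion partners. The depositor notes that ORFs in this collection were cloned open-ended, without a stop codon, which allows in-frame C-terminal fusions in a suitable destination vector as well as N-terminal ones. It also means that a stop codon must come from the destination vector.

The clone belongs to a collection associated with work on automated protein–DNA interaction screening of Drosophila regulatory elements, which suggests it serves as a source ORF for building constructs used in such screens. The record does not describe the function of CG14860, nor the specific destination vectors used.
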