>Addgene plasmid #34529 | KHBD00423 | depositor partial sequence | sequence record 41096 | KHBD00423 sequence 789 bps
ATGAAAAACCAAAACCTTCGCTGCATCGTAACCGATTGTTATAAGAGTGGTCAACAGGATAGTAGCTCCA
TGTACAAGTTCCCCATAAATCCGGTTGTCCGGCAGAAGTGGTTGGATAATATTGCGGACATAAAAGATAT
TAACTTGTTCAATAGTCGGGTGTGTAGGCGGCACTTTGAGACACAATGTTTTGGCAAGACCAAGGTGTTT
TCCTGGGCAGTTCCCACACTTTTCTTGAATACAAAAGAGGTAGTGCACCAGGTCAGTAAGCCAAGCAGGA
ACTCCTTCATTCGCAGATGCAGCGTCAGGAACTGCTCCTCACGATCTCCTCCAGAACGACTGCACTTCTT
TCCCTCGAATCCCGAAATGCGCAAGGCATGGATGGAAATATGTCGGCTTACGGTGGACAACAAGTGGCTG
TTTATTTGCGGCAGACACTTTCGCCGGACTTATCTGCCAAACAAGGGAAACCTTAGAAAGGACGCCATTC
CAGAGTTCCACTTAGGAACGGAGGAGGAGGATCCCCTCGGAAAGAGCATCAAAAGTATGAAATCATGTGC
TAATAGAAGTAATATCAGTTTCAAGAGCGAGGATTCTGGCATTGACGAGGAAAGCTTTAAGGAGAGTAAG
CCTCATAATAATCCATGCGCCAATTGCCTTGATCTCCAACAGCAATTGGCAGCAGCTCATCTTCGCATTC
AGCAACTTGAGGAAAGAAGGCAAGAGGAGACAGACAGTGATGATGATGAGGAGGGGGAGGAGGAGGAGCA
CATATTCATGCTAATGAAG
