>Addgene plasmid #34529 | KHBD00423 | addgene partial sequence | sequence record 42307 | M13-Rev 5'-CAGGAAACAGCTATGACC-3'
TTTTATTTTGACTGATAGTGACCTGTTCGTTGCAACAAATTGATAAGCAATGCTTTCTTATAATGCCAAC
TTTGTACAAGAAAGTTGGCAACTTCATTAGCATGAATATGTGCTCCTCCTCCTCCCCCTCCTCATCATCA
TCACTGTCTGTCTCCTCTTGCCTTCTTTCCTCAAGTTGCTGAATGCGAAGATGAGCTGCTGCCAATTGCT
GTTGGAGATCAAGGCAATTGGCGCATGGATTATTATGAGGCTTACTCTCCTTAAAGCTTTCCTCGTCAAT
GCCAGAATCCTCGCTCTTGAAACTGATATTACTTCTATTAGCACATGATTTCATACTTTTGATGCTCTTT
CCGAGGGGATCCTCCTCCTCCGTTCCTAAGTGGAACTCTGGAATGGCGTCCTTTCTAAGGTTTCCCTTGT
TTGGCAGATAAGTCCGGCGAAAGTGTCTGCCGCAAATAAACAGCCACTTGTTGTCCACCGTAAGCCGACA
TATTTCCATCCATGCCTTGCGCATTTCGGGATTCGAGGGAAAGAAGTGCAGTCGTTCTGGAGGAGATCGT
GAGGAGCAGTTCCTGACGCTGCATCTGCGAATGAAGGAGTTCCTGCTTGGCTTACTGACCTGGTGCACTA
CCTCTTTTGTATTCAAGAAAAGTGTGGGAACTGCCCAGGAAAACACCTTGGTCTTGCCAAAACATTGTGT
CTCAAAGTGCCGCCTACACACCCGACTATTGAACAAGTTAATATCTTTTATGTCCGCAATATTATCCAAC
